Addgene plasmid #29578: Erk1
Depositing lab: Dustin Maly. Depositing organization: University of Washington. Publication: Sequence determinants of a specific inactive protein kinase conformation. Hari SB, Merritt EA, Maly DJ. Chem Biol. 2013 Jun 20;20(6):806-15. doi: 10.1016/j.chembiol.2013.05.005. PubMed 23790491.
Backbone
  Vector backbone: pMCSG7
  Backbone size w/o insert (bp): 5286
  Vector type: Bacterial Expression
Growth in bacteria
  Bacterial resistance: Ampicillin, 100 μg/mL
  Growth temperature: 37°C
  Growth strain: DH5alpha
  Copy number: High Copy
Gene/Insert
  Gene/Insert name: Erk1
  Species: H. sapiens (human)
  Mutation: K289N mutation present. Starting Met removed from Erk1.
  Entrez Gene: MAPK3 (a.k.a. ERK-1, ERK1, ERT2, HS44KDAP, HUMKER1A, P44ERK1, P44MAPK, PRKM3, p44-ERK1, p44-MAPK)
  Tag / fusion protein: HIS6 (N terminal on backbone); TEV (N terminal on backbone); FLAG (N terminal on backbone)
  Cloning method: Restriction Enzyme
  Sequencing primers: 5′ T7; 3′ T7-term
Terms and licenses: Academic/Nonprofit Terms; Industry Terms: Not Available to Industry
Depositor comments: Addgene plasmid# 14747 was used as template for Erk1. Ligation-independent-cloning.
How to cite: Erk1 was a gift from Dustin Maly (Addgene plasmid # 29578 ; http://n2t.net/addgene:29578 ; RRID:Addgene_29578)
