[The description below was written by a language model from this plasmid's Addgene catalogue record.]
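Description:
Erk1 is a bacterial expression plasmid built on the pMCSG7 backbone (about 5.3 kb without insert), carrying the human MAPK3 gene, which encodes the mitogen-activated protein kinase ERK1 (p44 MAPK). It is a high-copy plasmid propagated in standard E. coli cloning strains under ampicillin selection. The record does not explicitly name the promoter or the origin of replication. However, the listed sequencing primers (T7 forward and T7 terminator reverse) indicate that the insert sits between T7 promoter and terminator elements, an arrangement used for T7 RNA polymerase-driven expression in suitable E. coli hosts.

The ERK1 coding sequence lacks its own starting methionine because translation begins in the vector-encoded N-terminal leader. According to the record, this leader supplies a His6 tag, a TEV protease recognition site and a FLAG epitope. The His6 tag allows purification by immobilised metal affinity chromatography, the TEV site permits proteolytic removal of upstream tag sequence, and the FLAG epitope offers an option for detection or immunoaffinity capture. The relative order of these elements is not specified. The insert carries a K289N substitution; the record notes only that it is present and does not say whether it was intended. The catalogue lists the cloning method as restriction enzyme, whereas the depositor comments state that ligation-independent cloning was used, with another deposited plasmid as the ERK1 template. Ligation-independent cloning is the method pMCSG7 was designed for.

The associated publication concerns sequence determinants of a specific inactive protein kinase conformation. This suggests the plasmid was used to produce recombinant ERK1 for biochemical or inhibitor-binding studies. No feature table was provided, so these details rest on the catalogue fields alone.
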