>Addgene plasmid #29578 | Erk1 | addgene partial sequence | sequence record 35020 | 29578 with T7
TTTTGTTTAACTTTAAGAAGGAGATATACATATGCACCATCATCATCATCATTCTTCTGGTGTAGATCTG
GGTACCGAGAACCTGTACTTCCAATCCAATGCGGCGGCGGCGGCTCAGGGGGGCGGGGGCGGGGAGCCCC
GTAGAACCGAGGGGGTCGGCCCGGGGGTCCCGGGGGAGGTGGAGATGGTGAAGGGGCAGCCGTTCGACGT
GGGCCCGCGCTACACGCAGTTGCAGTACATCGGCGAGGGCGCGTACGGCATGGTCAGCTCGGCCTATGAC
CACGTGCGCAAGACTCGCGTGGCCATCAAGAAGATCAGCCCCTTCGAACATCAGACCTACTGCCAGCGCA
CGCTCCGGGAGATCCAGATCCTGCTGCGCTTCCGCCATGAGAATGTCATCGGCATCCGAGACATTCTGCG
GGCGTCCACCCTGGAAGCCATGAGAGATGTCTACATTGTGCAGGACCTGATGGAGACTGACCTGTACAAG
TTGCTGAAAAGCCAGCAGCTGAGCAATGACCATATCTGCTACTTCCTCTACCAGATCCTGCGGGGCCTCA
AGTACATCCACTCCGCCAACGTGCTCCACCGAGATCTAAAGCCCTCCAACCTGCTCATCAACACCACCTG
CGACCTTAAGATTTGTGATTTCGGCCTGGCCCGGATTGCCGATCCTGAGCATGACCACACCGGCTTCCTG
ACGGAGTATGTGGCTACGCGCTGGTACCGGGCCCCAGAGATCATGCTGAACTCCAAGGGCTATACCAAGT
CCATCGACATCTGGTCTGTGGGCTGCATTCTGGCTGAGATGCTCTCTAACCGGCCCATCTTCCCTGGCAA
GCACTACCTGGATCAGCTCAACCACATTCTGGGCATCCTGGGCTCCCCATCCCAGGAGGACCTGAATTGT
ATCATCAACATGAAGGCCCGAAACTACCTACAGTCTCTGCC
