>Addgene plasmid #29578 | Erk1 | addgene partial sequence | sequence record 36773 | T7 5'-TAATACGACTCACTATAGGG-3'
CCTCTAGAATAATTTTGTTTAACTTTAAGAAGGAGATATACATATGCACCATCATCATCATCATTCTTCT
GGTGTAGATCTGGGTACCGAGAACCTGTACTTCCAATCCAATGCGGCGGCGGCGGCTCAGGGGGGCGGGG
GCGGGGAGCCCCGTAGAACCGAGGGGGTCGGCCCGGGGGTCCCGGGGGAGGTGGAGATGGTGAAGGGGCA
GCCGTTCGACGTGGGCCCGCGCTACACGCAGTTGCAGTACATCGGCGAGGGCGCGTACGGCATGGTCAGC
TCGGCCTATGACCACGTGCGCAAGACTCGCGTGGCCATCAAGAAGATCAGCCCCTTCGAACATCAGACCT
ACTGCCAGCGCACGCTCCGGGAGATCCAGATCCTGCTGCGCTTCCGCCATGAGAATGTCATCGGCATCCG
AGACATTCTGCGGGCGTCCACCCTGGAAGCCATGAGAGATGTCTACATTGTGCAGGACCTGATGGAGACT
GACCTGTACAAGTTGCTGAAAAGCCAGCAGCTGAGCAATGACCATATCTGCTACTTCCTCTACCAGATCC
TGCGGGGCCTCAAGTACATCCACTCCGCCAACGTGCTCCACCGAGATCTAAAGCCCTCCAACCTGCTCAT
CAACACCACCTGCGACCTTAAGATTTGTGATTTCGGCCTGGCCCGGATTGCCGATCCTGAGCATGACCAC
ACCGGCTTCCTGACGGAGTATGTGGCTACGCGCTGGTACCGGGCCCCAGAGATCATGCTGAACTCCAAGG
GCTATACCAAGTCCATCGACATCTGGTCTGTGGG
