>Addgene plasmid #29578 | Erk1 | addgene partial sequence | sequence record 37644 | T7-term
TTCTTTCGGCTTGTNGCAGCCGGATCTCAGTGGTGGTGGTGGTGGTGCTCGAGTGCGGCCGCAAGCTTGT
CGACGGAGCTCGAATTCGGATCCGTTATCCACTTCCAATGCTAGGGGGCCTCCAGCACTCCGGGCTGGAA
GCGTGCTGTCTCCTGGAAGATGAGCTCCTTCAGCCGCTCCTTAGGTAGGTCATCCAGCTCCATGGCGAAG
GTGAAGGGCTCCTCGGCCACTGGCTCATCCGTCGGGTCATAGTACTGCTCCAGGTAGGGGTGAGCCAGCG
CTTCCTCCACTGTGATCCGTTTATTGGGGTTAAAGGTTAACATCCGGTCCAGCAGGTCAAGGGCTTTGGA
GTCTGACTTGGGGAAAAGCTTGGCCCAAGCCACATTGGTCTTGGAGGGCAGAGACTGTAGGTAGTTTCGG
GCCTTCATGTTGATGATACAATTCAGGTCCTCCTGGGATGGGGAGCCCAGGATGCCCAGAATGTGGTTGA
GCTGATCCAGGTAGTGCTTGCCAGGGAAGATGGGCCGGTTAGAGAGCATCTCAGCCAGAATGCAGCCCAC
AGACCAGATGTCGATGGACTTGGTATAGCCCTTGGAGTTCAGCATGATCTCTGGGGCCCGGTACCAGCGC
GTAGCCACATACTCCGTCAGGAAGCCGGTGTGGTCATGCTCAGGATCGGCAATCCGGGCCAGGCCGAAAT
CACAAATCTTAAGGTCGCAGGTGGTGTTGATGAGCAGGTTGGAGGGCTTTAGATCTCGGTGGAGCACGTT
GGCGGAGTGGATGTACTTGAGGCCCCGCAGGATCTGGTAGAGGAAGTAGCAGATATGGTCATTGCTCAGC
TGCTGGCTTTTCAGCAACTTGTACAGGTCAGTCTCCATCAGGTCCTGCACAATGTAGACATCTCTCATGG
CTTCCAGGGTGGACGCCCGCA
